Addgene plasmid #34308: KHBD00154
Depositing lab: Bart Deplancke. Depositing organization: Swiss Federal Institute of Technology (EPFL). Publication: Automated protein-DNA interaction screening of Drosophila regulatory elements. Korneel Hens, Jean-Daniel Feuz, Alina Isakova, Antonina Lagovitina, Andreas Massouras, Julien Bryois, Patrick Callaerts, Susan E. Celniker, Bart Deplancke. Nat Methods. 2011 Oct 30;8(12):1065-70. 10.1038/nmeth.1763 PubMed 22037703.
Backbone
  Vector backbone: pDONR221
  Backbone manufacturer: Invitrogen
  Backbone size w/o insert (bp): 2536
  Vector type: Gateway Donor Vector
Growth in bacteria
  Bacterial resistance: Kanamycin, 50 μg/mL
  Growth temperature: 37°C
  Growth strain: DH5alpha
  Copy number: High Copy
Gene/Insert
  Gene/Insert name: CG17802 (alt names: FBgn0038549; CG17802)
  Species: D. melanogaster (fly)
  Insert size (bp): 1317
  Entrez Gene: CG17802 (a.k.a. Dmel_CG17802, Dmel\CG17802)
  Cloning method: Gateway Cloning
  Sequencing primers: 5′ M13F; 3′ M13R
Terms and licenses: Academic/Nonprofit Terms; Industry Terms: Not Available to Industry
Depositor comments: Please note that the ORFs in this collection were cloned open-ended (without a stop codon).
How to cite: KHBD00154 was a gift from Bart Deplancke (Addgene plasmid # 34308 ; http://n2t.net/addgene:34308 ; RRID:Addgene_34308)
