[The description below was written by a language model from this plasmid's Addgene catalogue record.]
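Description:
KHBD00154 is a Gateway entry-type clone built in the pDONR221 donor vector backbone (Invitrogen), carrying the open reading frame of the Drosophila melanogaster gene CG17802 (FBgn0038549). The insert is about 1.3 kb in a backbone of roughly 2.5 kb, and it was introduced by Gateway recombination. In a pDONR221-derived clone of this kind, the ORF replaces the donor vector's recombination cassette and ends up flanked by attL sites, so it can be transferred by an LR reaction into any compatible destination vector. The plasmid is maintained in E. coli as a high-copy replicon under kanamycin selection, and M13 forward and reverse primer sites flank the insert for sequence verification. No feature table is provided, so the individual elements are inferred from the named backbone rather than from annotation. As a shuttling intermediate, the plasmid is not expected to carry a promoter for expressing the ORF; none is listed in the record.

The depositor notes that ORFs in this collection were cloned open-ended, without a stop codon. This allows in-frame C-terminal fusions to tags or functional domains supplied by the destination vector, but it also means that translation will read through into downstream vector sequence after transfer. The clone belongs to a collection associated with a study on automated screening of protein–DNA interactions at Drosophila regulatory elements. This suggests its intended use is as a source ORF for generating fusion constructs in such interaction assays, although the record does not state the specific destination vectors or describe the function of CG17802.
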