>Addgene plasmid #34308 | KHBD00154 | depositor partial sequence | sequence record 40875 | KHBD00154 sequence 1317 bps
ATGACGCCACAATGCCGGTTGTGTGGAGATTTAATATACACGCAAAATCCAGTTAACATATTCGATGAGA
ACAGCAAAATGGTCAGGCAAATCGCATTGGTCACGGGCCTTTGGCTCACCGACCACTCGAAGATGCCCCG
GAATATGTGCTCCTGCTGCCTGCTGAGCCTGAAGAGCGCCATTGCCTTCCGGCAAGCCTGCATCAAGACC
AACAATCGACTGACAATCCAGCGCCGAAGTGTGGAAGCCAAGGATGACGGATGCTGGGCTGATCCGCTGA
GCGATGCGCACGAGGGGCTGAAGATCAACGATGCGGAAGTGGAGCAGGAGGTGCTGTACGAGGTGTCCTA
TGCGGATAATGAAGGACTGGAGGAAGACCACGACCTGTACAAGAAGGAGGAGGAAGAAAGCGAGGTTAAT
GAGAACAAGGAATTTGAAGATATTGCCTGCGAAATACCCTTCAGTAAGGAGGATGATGAGCAAGAGCAAC
AGCAGGAGTATGAGGATATGGTGGATAAAAAGACAGGACATGATGATGGCGAGGAGTCACAGGAATGTGA
GGAGTCACAGCCAGATGAGGAGGAAAGTCAGCAAAATGAGGAGGACGAAGAGGAGTCACAGGAAGACGAC
GACGAGCTTTGGCAGAACGAGGACGGCGACAGCGATACAGATGCTGATTCTATGTCAGATATAGAAGCCA
CATCGCGTCAATCGGCCCTTGACGAAGATAAGAAGCCTCGTCGAAAATACACCAAGAGATCATCTCCCAA
AAACGACGACACCGACTTTCTCAAACCTGCGAAGAAAAAACGAAAAACATACATAAGCCAAAAGGTCCAC
ATCTGTGACCATTGCGGCAAGAAATTCACCGACAAGGGCAACTTTAATCTGCACGTGCTGCGCCACTCGG
GCGTCAAGCCCTTCGAGTGTCCTGAGTGCGGACAAAAGGAGTTCAACAGGTACATCCTGAACATTCACAT
TCGGGTGAAGCACCGCGGAGAGAAGCCATACGCTTGCCAGTTCTGCGACGAGCGTTTTGTGCACAGTACT
ATGCGATCGCGCCACGAAAACCGGGTACACCGGAACAAGAAAACACCAAAGAACTTCAAGTGCAACTATT
GCGACAAGCGATACGAGTCGAACTACCAGAGGGCCAAGCACGAGGTGGTCCACACCGGCGAGCGTAACTT
CCACTGTGAGGTCTGCAAAGTGTCCTTTACACGGAACTCGAACTTGAAGACCCACTACCGCTCCAGGCAG
CATCAAAATAAGCTGATCGCAATGAGTGCTAAGTCCGAAATTGATTCCAAAAATAAA
