>Addgene plasmid #34308 | KHBD00154 | addgene partial sequence | sequence record 41981 | M13-Rev 5'-CAGGAAACAGCTATGACC-3'
ATTTTATTTTGACTGATAGTGACCTGTTCGTTGCAACAAATTGATAAGCAATGCTTTCTTATAATGCCAA
CTTTGTACAAGAAAGTTGGCAATTTATTTTTGGAATCAATTTCGGACTTAGCACTCATTGCGATCAGCTT
ATTTTGATGCTGCCTGGAGCGGTAGTGGGTCTTCAAGTTCGAGTTCCGTGTAAAGGACACTTTGCAGACC
TCACAGTGGAAGTTACGCTCGCCGGTGTGGACCACCTCGTGCTTGGCCCTCTGGTAGTTCGACTCGTATC
GCTTGTCGCAATAGTTGCACTTGAAGTTCTTTGGTGTTTTCTTGTTCCGGTGTACCCGGTTTTCGTGGCG
CGATCGCATAGTACTGTGCACAAAACGCTCGTCGCAGAACTGGCAAGCGTATGGCTTCTCTCCGCGGTGC
TTCACCCGAATGTGAATGTTCAGGATGTACCTGTTGAACTCCTTTTGTCCGCACTCAGGACACTCGAAGG
GCTTGACGCCCGAGTGGCGCAGCACGTGCAGATTAAAGTTGCCCTTGTCGGTGAATTTCTTGCCGCAATG
GTCACAGATGTGGACCTTTTGGCTTATGTATGTTTTTCGTTTTTTCTTCGCAGGTTTGAGAAAGTCGGTG
TCGTCGTTTTTGGGAGATGATCTCTTGGTGTATTTTCGACGAGGCTTCTTATCTTCGTCAAGGGCCGATT
GACGCGATGTG
